>Addgene plasmid #25486 | HSA9761 | depositor partial sequence | sequence record 11890 | Author sequence
AACACGGGGATTGGGCAGCACATTTTGAAAAATCCTCTCATTATTAACAGCATTATCGATAAGGCTGCCT
TAAGACCAACTGATGTAGTGCTGGAAGTTGGACCTGGAACTGGCAACATGACTGTAAAGTTGTTAGAAAA
GGCAAAAAAGGTTGTTGCTTGTGAACTTGACCCAAGGCTAGTAGCTGAACTTCACAAAAGAGTTCAGGGC
ACGCCTGTGGCCAGCAAACTTCAAGTACTGGTGGGTGATGTGCTGAAAACAGATTTGCCATTCTTTGATA
CTTGTGTGGCAAATTTGCCTTATCAGATCTCTTCGCCTTTTGTCTTCAAGCTGTTGCTACATCGACCTTT
TTTCAGGTGTGCTATACTTATGTTTCAAAGAGAATTTGCCCTCCGACTGGTTGCAAAACCTGGAGATAAG
TTATACTGCAGACTCTCAATTAATACACAGCTGTTGGCACGTGTGGACCATCTAATGAAAGTGGGAAAGA
ATAACTTCAGACCACCGCCCAAGGTGGAATCCAGTGTTGTAAGGATAGAACCTAAGAATCCACCACCACC
CATCAATTTTCAGGAATGGGATGGTCTAGTAAGGATAACCTTTGTTAGGAAAAACAAGACACTCTCTGCT
GCATTTAAATCAAGTGCAGTGCAACAACTCTTGGAAAAAAACTACAGAATTCACTGTTCAGTCCATAATA
TTATAATACCAGAAGATTTCAGCATAGCAGATAAAATACAGCAAATCCTAACCAGCACAGGTTTTAGTGA
CAAACGGGCCCGTTCCATGGACATAGATGACTTCATCAGATTGCTACATGGATTCAACGCAGAAGGTATT
CATTTTTCC
