>Addgene plasmid #25486 | HSA9761 | addgene partial sequence | sequence record 31466 | 25486 with T7
CCTCTGAATATTTTGTTTAACTTTAAGAAGGAGATATACCATGGGCAGCAGCCATCATCATCATCATCAC
AGCAGCGGCCTGGTTCCGCGTGGTAGTAACACGGGGATTGGGCAGCACATTTTGAAAAATCCTCTCATTA
TTAACAGCATTATCGATAAGGCTGCCTTAAGACCAACTGATGTAGTGCTGGAAGTTGGACCTGGAACTGG
CAACATGACTGTAAAGTTGTTAGAAAAGGCAAAAAAGGTTGTTGCTTGTGAACTTGACCCAAGGCTAGTA
GCTGAACTTCACAAAAGAGTTCAGGGCACGCCTGTGGCCAGCAAACTTCAAGTACTGGTGGGTGATGTGC
TGAAAACAGATTTGCCATTCTTTGATACTTGTGTGGCAAATTTGCCTTATCAGATCTCTTCGCCTTTTGT
CTTCAAGCTGTTGCTACATCGACCTTTTTTCAGGTGTGCTATACTTATGTTTCAAAGAGAATTTGCCCTC
CGACTGGTTGCAAAACCTGGAGATAAGTTATACTGCAGACTCTCAATTAATACACAGCTGTTGGCACGTG
TGGACCATCTAATGAAAGTGGGAAAGAATAACTTCAGACCACCGCCCAAGGTGGAATCCAGTGTTGTAAG
GATAGAACCTAAGAATCCACCACCACCCATCAATTTTCAGGAATGGGATGGTCTAGTAAGGATAACCTTT
GTTAGGAAAAACAAGACACTCTCTGCTGCATTTAAATCAAGTGCAGTGCAACAACTCTTGGAAAAAAACT
ACAGAATTCACTGTTCAGTCCATAATATTATAATACCAGAAGATTTCAGCATAGCAGATAAAATACAGCA
AATCCTAACCAGCACAGGTTTTAGTGACAAACGGGCCCGTTCCATGGACATAGATGACTTCATCAGATTG
CTACATGGA
