[The description below was written by a language model from this plasmid's Addgene catalogue record.]
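Description:
HSA9761 is a bacterial expression plasmid built on pET28a-LIC, a ligation-independent-cloning derivative of the pET28a vector produced by a structural genomics group. The backbone is recorded as 7328 bp without insert, is selected with kanamycin, and is listed as low copy; it is propagated in a standard cloning strain (DH5alpha). No feature table accompanies the record, so the promoter and terminator are not explicitly annotated. However, the T7 and T7-terminator sequencing primers indicate that the insert lies between the T7 promoter and T7 terminator typical of pET vectors, an arrangement in which transcription depends on T7 RNA polymerase supplied by a suitable expression host.

The insert is an 849 bp human sequence from DIMT1 (also known as DIM1, DIMT1L or HUSSY5), which encodes a dimethyladenosine transferase, an enzyme family known for dimethylating adjacent adenosines in small-subunit ribosomal RNA. The protein is expressed with an N-terminal His tag, which allows purification by immobilised metal affinity chromatography. The cloning method is listed as restriction enzyme despite the LIC-type backbone, and the record does not give the sites used.

The stated purpose is bacterial production of the protein for structure determination, and the depositor links the construct to a deposited crystal structure of the enzyme. The record cautions that the insert may not be the full open reading frame, so it may be a truncated fragment chosen for crystallisation rather than the complete coding sequence. The exact residue boundaries are not given. It is therefore best suited to producing recombinant protein for structural or biochemical work.
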