Addgene plasmid #25486: HSA9761
Purpose: Bacterial expression for structure determination; may not be full ORF
Depositing lab: Cheryl Arrowsmith. Depositing organization: University of Toronto.
Backbone
  Vector backbone: pET28a-LIC
  Backbone manufacturer: SGC
  Backbone size w/o insert (bp): 7328
  Vector type: Bacterial Expression
Growth in bacteria
  Bacterial resistance: Kanamycin, 50 μg/mL
  Growth temperature: 37°C
  Growth strain: DH5alpha
  Copy number: Low Copy
Gene/Insert
  Gene/Insert name: HSA9761 (alt names: PDB: 1ZQ9; Dimethyladenosine Transferase; DIMT1, HSA9761)
  Species: H. sapiens (human)
  Insert size (bp): 849
  Entrez Gene: DIMT1 (a.k.a. DIM1, DIMT1L, HSA9761, HUSSY5)
  Tag / fusion protein: His (N terminal on insert)
  Cloning method: Restriction Enzyme
  Sequencing primers: 5′ T7; 3′ T7-term
Terms and licenses: Academic/Nonprofit Terms; Industry Terms: Not Available to Industry
Depositor comments: PDB: 1ZQ9 http://www.thesgc.org/structures/1ZQ9/ more information
How to cite: HSA9761 was a gift from Cheryl Arrowsmith (Addgene plasmid # 25486 ; http://n2t.net/addgene:25486 ; RRID:Addgene_25486)
